>Addgene plasmid #24449 | K339CLM G234A/215/347 | addgene full sequence | sequence record 248010 | Addgene NGS Result
TGGCCAGGACCCAACGCTGCCCGAGATCTCGATCCCGCGAAATTAATACGACTCACTATAGGGAGACCAC
AACGGTTTCCCTCTAGAAATAATTTTGTTTAACTTTAAGAAGGAGATATACATATGGCGGACCTGGCCGA
GTCTAATATTAAAGTGATGTGTCGCTTCAGACCTCTCAACGAGTCTGAAGTGAACCGCGGCGACAAGTAC
ATCGCCAAGTTTCAGGGAGAAGACACGGTCGTGATCGCGTCCAAGCCTTATGCATTTGATCGGGTGTTCC
AGTCAAGCACATCTCAAGAGCAAGTGTATAATGACGCCGCAAAGAAGATTGTTAAAGACGTCCTTGAAGG
ATATAATGGAACAATATTTGCATACGGCCAAACATCCTCTGGGAAGACACACACAATGGAGGGTAAACTT
CATGATCCAGAAGGCATGGGAATTATTCCAAGAATAGTGCAAGATATTTTTAATTATATTTACTCCATGG
ATGAAAATTTGGAATTTCATATTAAGGTTTCATATTTTGAAATATATTTGGATAAGATAAGGGACCTGTT
AGATGTTTCAAAGACCAACCTTTCAGTTCATGAAGACAAAAACCGAGTTCCCTATGTAAAGGGAGCCACA
GAGCGTTTTGTAAGTAGTCCAGATGAAGTTATGGATACAATAGATGAAGGAAAATCCAACAGACATGTAG
CAGTTACAAATATGAATGAACATAGCTCTAGGAGTCACAGTATATTTCTTATTAATGTCAAACAATGCAA
CACACAAACGGAACAAAAGCTTAGTGGAAAACTTTATCTGGTCGACTTAGCTGCTAGTGAAAAGGTTAGT
AAAACTGGAGCTGAAGGTGCTGTGCTGGATGAAGCTAAAAACATCAACAAGTCACTTTCTGCTCTTGGAA
ATGTTATTTCTGCTTTGGCTGAGGGTAGTACTTATGTTCCATATCGAGATAGTAAAATGACAAGAATCCT
TCAAGATAGCCTAGGTGGCAACGCTAGAACCACTATTGTAATTTGCTGCTCTCCATCATCATACAATGAG
TCTGAAACAAAATCTACACTCTTATTTGGCCAAAGGGCCAAAACAATTAAGAACACAGTTAGTGTCAATG
TGGAGTTAACCGCAGAACAGTGGAAAAAGAAGTATGAAAAATGCAAAGAAGGTACCCATCACCATCATCA
CCATTAACTCGAGCAGATCCGGCTGCTAACAAAGCCCGAAAGGAAGCTGAGTTGGCTGCTGCCACCGCTG
AGCAATAACTAGCATAACCCCTTGGGGCCTCTAAACGGGTCTTGAGGGGTTTTTTGCTGAAAGGAGGAAC
TATATCCGGATAATTCTTGAAGACGAAAGGGCCTCGTGATACGCCTATTTTTATAGGTTAATGTCATGAT
AATAATGGTTTCTTAGACGTCAGGTGGCACTTTTCGGGGAAATGTGCGCGGAACCCCTATTTGTTTATTT
TTCTAAATACATTCAAATATGTATCCGCTCATGAGACAATAACCCTGATAAATGCTTCAATAATATTGAA
AAAGGAAGAGTATGAGTATTCAACATTTCCGTGTCGCCCTTATTCCCTTTTTTGCGGCATTTTGCCTTCC
TGTTTTTGCTCACCCAGAAACGCTGGTGAAAGTAAAAGATGCTGAAGATCAGTTGGGTGCACGAGTGGGT
TACATCGAACTGGATCTCAACAGCGGTAAGATCCTTGAGAGTTTTCGCCCCGAAGAACGTTTTCCAATGA
TGAGCACTTTTAAAGTTCTGCTATGTGGCGCGGTATTATCCCGTGTTGACGCCGGGCAAGAGCAACTCGG
TCGCCGCATACACTATTCTCAGAATGACTTGGTTGAGTACTCACCAGTCACAGAAAAGCATCTTACGGAT
GGCATGACAGTAAGAGAATTATGCAGTGCTGCCATAACCATGAGTGATAACACTGCGGCCAACTTACTTC
TGACAACGATCGGAGGACCGAAGGAGCTAACCGCTTTTTTGCACAACATGGGGGATCATGTAACTCGCCT
TGATCGTTGGGAACCGGAGCTGAATGAAGCCATACCAAACGACGAGCGTGACACCACGATGCCTGCAGCA
ATGGCAACAACGTTGCGCAAACTATTAACTGGCGAACTACTTACTCTAGCTTCCCGGCAACAATTAATAG
ACTGGATGGAGGCGGATAAAGTTGCAGGACCACTTCTGCGCTCGGCCCTTCCGGCTGGCTGGTTTATTGC
TGATAAATCTGGAGCCGGTGAGCGTGGGTCTCGCGGTATCATTGCAGCACTGGGGCCAGATGGTAAGCCC
TCCCGTATCGTAGTTATCTACACGACGGGGAGTCAGGCAACTATGGATGAACGAAATAGACAGATCGCTG
AGATAGGTGCCTCACTGATTAAGCATTGGTAACTGTCAGACCAAGTTTACTCATATATACTTTAGATTGA
TTTAAAACTTCATTTTTAATTTAAAAGGATCTAGGTGAAGATCCTTTTTGATAATCTCATGACCAAAATC
CCTTAACGTGAGTTTTCGTTCCACTGAGCGTCAGACCCCGTAGAAAAGATCAAAGGATCTTCTTGAGATC
CTTTTTTTCTGCGCGTAATCTGCTGCTTGCAAACAAAAAAACCACCGCTACCAGCGGTGGTTTGTTTGCC
GGATCAAGAGCTACCAACTCTTTTTCCGAAGGTAACTGGCTTCAGCAGAGCGCAGATACCAAATACTGTC
CTTCTAGTGTAGCCGTAGTTAGGCCACCACTTCAAGAACTCTGTAGCACCGCCTACATACCTCGCTCTGC
TAATCCTGTTACCAGTGGCTGCTGCCAGTGGCGATAAGTCGTGTCTTACCGGGTTGGACTCAAGACGATA
GTTACCGGATAAGGCGCAGCGGTCGGGCTGAACGGGGGGTTCGTGCACACAGCCCAGCTTGGAGCGAACG
ACCTACACCGAACTGAGATACCTACAGCGTGAGCTATGAGAAAGCGCCACGCTTCCCGAAGGGAGAAAGG
CGGACAGGTATCCGGTAAGCGGCAGGGTCGGAACAGGAGAGCGCACGAGGGAGCTTCCAGGGGGAAACGC
CTGGTATCTTTATAGTCCTGTCGGGTTTCGCCACCTCTGACTTGAGCGTCGATTTTTGTGATGCTCGTCA
GGGGGGCGGAGCCTATGGAAAAACGCCAGCAACGCGGCCTTTTTACGGTTCCTGGCCTTTTGCTGGCCTT
TTGCTCACATGTTCTTTCCTGCGTTATCCCCTGATTCTGTGGATAACCGTATTACCGCCTTTGAGTGAGC
TGATACCGCTCGCCGCAGCCGAACGACCGAGCGCAGCGAGTCAGTGAGCGAGGAAGCGGAAGAGCGCCTG
ATGCGGTATTTTCTCCTTACGCATCTGTGCGGTATTTCACACCGCAATGGTGCACTCTCAGTACAATCTG
CTCTGATGCCGCATAGTTAAGCCAGTATACACTCCGCTATCGCTACGTGACTGGGTCATGGCTGCGCCCC
GACACCCGCCAACACCCGCTGACGCGCCCTGACGGGCTTGTCTGCTCCCGGCATCCGCTTACAGACAAGC
TGTGACCGTCTCCGGGAGCTGCATGTGTCAGAGGTTTTCACCGTCATCACCGAAACGCGCGAGGCAGCTG
CGGTAAAGCTCATCAGCGTGGTCGTGAAGCGATTCACAGATGTCTGCCTGTTCATCCGCGTCCAGCTCGT
TGAGTTTCTCCAGAAGCGTTAATGTCTGGCTTCTGATAAAGCGGGCCATGTTAAGGGCGGTTTTTTCCTG
TTTGGTCACTGATGCCTCCGTGTAAGGGGGATTTCTGTTCATGGGGGTAATGATACCGATGAAACGAGAG
AGGATGCTCACGATACGGGTTACTGATGATGAACATGCCCGGTTACTGGAACGTTGTGAGGGTAAACAAC
TGGCGGTATGGATGCGGCGGGACCAGAGAAAAATCACTCAGGGTCAATGCCAGCGCTTCGTTAATACAGA
TGTAGGTGTTCCACAGGGTAGCCAGCAGCATCCTGCGATGCAGATCCGGAACATAATGGTGCAGGGCGCT
GACTTCCGCGTTTCCAGACTTTACGAAACACGGAAACCGAAGACCATTCATGTTGTTGCTCAGGTCGCAG
ACGTTTTGCAGCAGCAGTCGCTTCACGTTCGCTCGCGTATCGGTGATTCATTCTGCTAACCAGTAAGGCA
ACCCCGCCAGCCTAGCCGGGTCCTCAACGACAGGAGCACGATCATGCGCACCCG
Features (pLannotate 1.2.2; 11 found; start..end, strand, type, name):
     44..62      +  promoter       T7 promoter: promoter for bacteriophage T7 RNA polymerase
     94..116     +  RBS            RBS: efficient ribosome binding site from bacteriophage T7 gene 10 (Olins and Rangwala, 1989)
    124..837     +  CDS            Kif5c: KIF5C_RAT - Also known as Nkhc2. Experimental evidence at protein level: Swiss-Prot protein existence level 1. Involved in synaptic transmission (By similarity). Mediates dendritic trafficking of mRNAs (By similarity). Kinesin is a microtubule-associated force-producing protein that may play a role in organelle transport (By similarity). Required for anterograde axonal transportation of MAPK8IP3/JIP3 which is essential for MAPK8IP3/JIP3 function in axon elongation (PubMed:23576431). From Rattus norvegicus (Rat).
   1212..1261    +  CDS            SET1 (fragment): solubility-enhancement tag derived from T7 phage gene 10B
   1269..1316    +  terminator     T7 terminator: transcription terminator for bacteriophage T7 RNA polymerase
   1447..1551    +  promoter       AmpR promoter: bla
   1552..2412    +  CDS            AmpR: β-lactamase; bla; confers resistance to ampicillin, carbenicillin, and related antibiotics
   2583..3171    +  rep_origin     ori: high-copy-number ColE1/pMB1/pBR322/pUC origin of replication
   3357..3496    -  misc_feature   bom: basis of mobility region from pBR322
   3598..3789    -  CDS            rop: Rop protein, which maintains plasmids at low copy number; rop
   3806..4186    +  CDS            YPB1_ECOLX: Protein predicted: Swiss-Prot protein existence level 4. From Escherichia coli.
