[The description below was written by a language model from this plasmid's Addgene catalogue record and pLannotate feature annotations shown in this document.]
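Description:
K339CLM G234A/215/347 is a bacterial expression plasmid built on the pET17b backbone for producing a modified human kinesin-1 (KIF5B) motor domain fragment in E. coli. The plasmid is maintained through a ColE1/pMB1-type origin and selected with ampicillin via the bla (β-lactamase) gene. The feature table also detects the pBR322-derived bom site and a rop coding sequence, although the catalogue entry lists the plasmid as high copy. Expression follows the standard pET arrangement: a T7 promoter and the phage T7 gene 10 ribosome binding site lie upstream of the coding sequence, and a T7 terminator follows it, so transcription requires a host that supplies T7 RNA polymerase.

The insert of about 1 kb encodes a truncated kinesin heavy chain (K339, presumably the first 339 or so residues) in a "cysteine-light" form, with the native cysteines replaced (C7S, C65A, C168A, C174S, C294A, C330S). Two cysteines are then reintroduced at defined positions (E215C and E347C), alongside a G234A substitution, and a C-terminal His tag allows affinity purification. The record does not state the purpose of the individual mutations. However, placing a cysteine pair in a cysteine-free background is the usual design for site-specific thiol labelling with fluorophores, which fits the associated study of single-molecule observations of neck linker conformational changes.

The automated annotation labels part of the open reading frame as rat Kif5c. This probably reflects homology among conserved kinesin motor domains rather than the true source, which the catalogue gives as human KIF5B. The short "SET1" fragment before the terminator is likely residual T7 gene 10 sequence from the vector.
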