Addgene plasmid #24449: K339CLM G234A/215/347
Depositing lab: Ron Vale. Depositing organization: University of California, San Francisco (UCSF). Publication: Single-molecule observations of neck linker conformational changes in the kinesin motor protein. Tomishige M, Stuurman N, Vale RD. Nat Struct Mol Biol. 2006 Oct . 13(10):887-94. 10.1038/nsmb1151 PubMed 17013387.
Backbone
  Vector backbone: pET17b
  Backbone size w/o insert (bp): 3300
  Vector type: Bacterial Expression
Growth in bacteria
  Bacterial resistance: Ampicillin, 100 μg/mL
  Growth temperature: 37°C
  Growth strain: DH5alpha
  Copy number: High Copy
Gene/Insert
  Gene/Insert name: Kinesin (alt names: K339CLM; KIF5B)
  Species: H. sapiens (human)
  Insert size (bp): 1017
  Mutation: C7S/C65A/C168A/C174S/C294A/C330S, G234A/E215C/E347C
  Entrez Gene: KIF5B (a.k.a. HEL-S-61, KINH, KNS, KNS1, UKHC)
  Tag / fusion protein: His (C terminal on insert)
  Cloning method: Restriction Enzyme
  Sequencing primers: 5′ T7; 3′ T7-term
Terms and licenses: Academic/Nonprofit Terms; Industry Terms: Not Available to Industry
How to cite: K339CLM G234A/215/347 was a gift from Ron Vale (Addgene plasmid # 24449 ; http://n2t.net/addgene:24449 ; RRID:Addgene_24449)
