>Addgene plasmid #24449 | K339CLM G234A/215/347 | addgene partial sequence | sequence record 30401 | 24449 with T7-term
CGGGCTTGTTAGCAGCCGGATCTGCTCGAGTTAATGGTGATGATGGTGATGGGTACCTTCTTTGCATTTT
TCATACTTCTTTTTCCACTGTTCTGCGGTTAACTCCACATTGACACTAACTGTGTTCTTAATTGTTTTGG
CCCTTTGGCCAAATAAGAGTGTAGATTTTGTTTCAGACTCATTGTATGATGATGGAGAGCAGCAAATTAC
AATAGTGGTTCTAGCGTTGCCACCTAGGCTATCTTGAAGGATTCTTGTCATTTTACTATCTCGATATGGA
ACATAAGTACTACCCTCAGCCAAAGCAGAAATAACATTTCCAAGAGCAGAAAGTGACTTGTTGATGTTTT
TAGCTTCATCCAGCACAGCACCTTCAGCTCCAGTTTTACTAACCTTTTCACTAGCAGCTAAGTCGACCAG
ATAAAGTTTTCCACTAAGCTTTTGTTCCGTTTGTGTGTTGCATTGTTTGACATTAATAAGAAATATACTG
TGACTCCTAGAGCTATGTTCATTCATATTTGTAACTGCTACATGTCTGTTGGATTTTCCTTCATCTATTG
TATCCATAACTTCATCTGGACTACTTACAAAACGCTCTGTGGCTCCCTTTACATAGGGAACTCGGTTTTT
GTCTTCATGAACTGAAAGGTTGGTCTTTGAAACATCTAACAGGTCCCTTATCTTATCCAAATATATTTCA
AAATATGAAACCTTAATATGAAATTCCAAATTTTCATCCATGGAGTAAATATAATTAAAAATATCTTGCA
CTATTCTTGGAATAATTCCCATGCCTTCTGGATCATGAAGTTTACCCTCCATTGTGTGTGTCTTCCCAGA
GGATGTTTGGCCGTATGC
