>Addgene plasmid #24449 | K339CLM G234A/215/347 | addgene partial sequence | sequence record 30402 | 24449 with T7
TATTTTGTTTACTTTAAGAAGGAGATATACATATGGCGGACCTGGCCGAGTCTAATATTAAAGTGATGTG
TCGCTTCAGACCTCTCAACGAGTCTGAAGTGAACCGCGGCGACAAGTACATCGCCAAGTTTCAGGGAGAA
GACACGGTCGTGATCGCGTCCAAGCCTTATGCATTTGATCGGGTGTTCCAGTCAAGCACATCTCAAGAGC
AAGTGTATAATGACGCCGCAAAGAAGATTGTTAAAGACGTCCTTGAAGGATATAATGGAACAATATTTGC
ATACGGCCAAACATCCTCTGGGAAGACACACACAATGGAGGGTAAACTTCATGATCCAGAAGGCATGGGA
ATTATTCCAAGAATAGTGCAAGATATTTTTAATTATATTTACTCCATGGATGAAAATTTGGAATTTCATA
TTAAGGTTTCATATTTTGAAATATATTTGGATAAGATAAGGGACCTGTTAGATGTTTCAAAGACCAACCT
TTCAGTTCATGAAGACAAAAACCGAGTTCCCTATGTAAAGGGAGCCACAGAGCGTTTTGTAAGTAGTCCA
GATGAAGTTATGGATACAATAGATGAAGGAAAATCCAACAGACATGTAGCAGTTACAAATATGAATGAAC
ATAGCTCTAGGAGTCACAGTATATTTCTTATTAATGTCAAACAATGCAACACACAAACGGAACAAAAGCT
TAGTGGAAAACTTTATCTGGTCGACTTAGCTGCTAGTGAAAAGGTTAGTAAAACTGGAGCTGAAGGTGCT
GTGCTGGATGAAGCTAAAAACATCAACAAGTCACTTTCTGCTCTTGGAAATGTTATTTCTGCTTTGGCTG
AGGGTAGTACTTATGTTCCATATCGAGATAGT
